>Addgene plasmid #212405 | pTwist-SARS-CoV-2 Spike-deltaC18 D936N (AAT) | addgene full sequence | sequence record 431638 | Addgene NGS Result
ATGTTTGTGTTCCTCGTTCTCCTGCCCCTCGTTTCTTCCCAATGCGTGAACCTCACAACTAGAACGCAGC
TCCCACCCGCTTACACGAACTCTTTTACTCGTGGAGTATACTATCCCGATAAAGTCTTTAGGTCCAGTGT
CCTTCATTCTACTCAAGACCTTTTCCTGCCATTCTTCTCAAATGTCACCTGGTTCCATGCTATCCACGTT
TCTGGCACCAACGGAACTAAACGATTTGATAATCCCGTCTTGCCATTTAACGATGGCGTATACTTTGCCT
CAACGGAGAAGTCCAACATTATCCGGGGATGGATATTTGGCACCACCCTGGACTCCAAGACACAGTCTCT
CCTCATTGTGAACAACGCCACCAATGTCGTCATCAAAGTCTGTGAATTTCAATTTTGTAACGATCCCTTT
CTCGGGGTTTATTATCATAAGAATAACAAGTCTTGGATGGAGTCAGAGTTCCGCGTTTACAGTTCCGCTA
ACAACTGTACTTTTGAGTACGTTTCCCAACCATTTCTCATGGATCTTGAAGGGAAGCAAGGCAACTTCAA
GAATCTCCGCGAATTTGTGTTTAAGAATATAGACGGCTACTTCAAAATTTATAGCAAGCATACCCCGATA
AATCTGGTTCGGGATCTCCCTCAAGGCTTCTCCGCGTTGGAACCCCTCGTGGACTTGCCGATTGGCATCA
ACATCACCCGGTTCCAAACCCTTCTTGCCCTTCATCGAAGCTACCTCACGCCTGGCGACAGTAGTAGTGG
TTGGACAGCGGGCGCAGCAGCCTACTATGTGGGATATTTGCAACCACGCACCTTTCTTCTCAAATATAAC
GAAAACGGAACAATTACCGATGCCGTAGACTGTGCCCTCGATCCCCTGTCCGAAACTAAATGCACACTCA
AGTCCTTCACAGTTGAGAAAGGCATATACCAAACCAGTAACTTCCGCGTCCAACCCACCGAATCCATTGT
TCGATTCCCTAACATCACCAATTTGTGTCCTTTCGGTGAAGTATTTAATGCCACTCGATTTGCATCAGTT
TATGCCTGGAATCGCAAGCGAATATCAAATTGTGTTGCAGATTATAGTGTCCTGTATAATAGCGCATCAT
TCAGCACTTTTAAGTGTTATGGGGTCAGCCCTACGAAATTGAATGACTTGTGTTTTACCAACGTTTACGC
AGATTCTTTCGTCATACGCGGCGACGAAGTCCGACAGATTGCACCGGGGCAAACCGGAAAGATAGCAGAC
TATAATTATAAGTTGCCGGATGACTTCACCGGCTGCGTTATAGCATGGAACTCCAATAATCTCGATTCAA
AAGTCGGCGGCAACTATAATTATCTTTACCGCCTGTTTCGCAAGTCAAATCTGAAGCCCTTTGAACGTGA
CATCTCCACCGAAATTTATCAAGCTGGCAGCACCCCATGTAATGGAGTGGAAGGGTTTAACTGTTATTTT
CCCCTTCAATCATACGGATTTCAACCAACAAATGGGGTGGGCTATCAACCATATCGGGTGGTAGTCTTGA
GCTTTGAGCTGCTCCACGCACCGGCTACAGTTTGCGGACCGAAGAAAAGCACTAACCTGGTGAAGAATAA
ATGTGTGAACTTCAACTTTAATGGGCTCACCGGAACAGGGGTGCTGACAGAATCAAACAAGAAATTTCTC
CCTTTTCAACAATTTGGTAGAGACATTGCCGATACCACAGATGCCGTCCGCGATCCGCAAACACTGGAAA
TCCTCGATATAACACCCTGTAGCTTCGGCGGGGTCAGCGTGATAACTCCCGGAACGAACACATCCAACCA
AGTGGCTGTCCTGTATCAAGATGTCAACTGTACCGAAGTCCCTGTGGCGATACACGCCGACCAACTGACA
CCCACCTGGAGAGTCTACTCAACAGGTTCCAATGTCTTTCAAACTAGAGCGGGTTGTCTCATTGGCGCTG
AGCATGTCAATAATTCATACGAATGTGATATTCCTATTGGGGCAGGAATCTGTGCGTCTTATCAAACTCA
AACGAACTCACCACGGCGCGCTCGCTCAGTAGCCAGCCAGTCCATAATCGCCTATACCATGAGTCTCGGG
GCTGAGAACTCCGTGGCTTATTCAAACAATTCCATCGCAATCCCAACTAACTTTACCATTAGCGTTACCA
CGGAAATCTTGCCCGTCAGCATGACTAAGACGAGCGTAGACTGTACGATGTATATCTGTGGGGATTCCAC
CGAGTGTAGCAACCTCTTGCTTCAATACGGGTCTTTCTGTACTCAACTCAACCGAGCATTGACCGGAATT
GCGGTCGAACAAGACAAGAATACCCAAGAGGTGTTCGCACAAGTAAAGCAAATATACAAAACGCCGCCAA
TCAAAGATTTTGGCGGGTTTAATTTTAGCCAAATACTGCCAGACCCATCTAAGCCTTCAAAACGCAGCTT
TATCGAGGATCTGCTGTTCAACAAAGTTACGTTGGCTGACGCGGGTTTCATTAAGCAGTATGGGGATTGT
TTGGGAGACATTGCGGCCCGCGACCTTATCTGTGCTCAAAAATTCAATGGGTTGACAGTTCTGCCCCCTC
TGCTCACTGATGAGATGATTGCACAGTATACATCAGCATTGTTGGCAGGAACCATTACATCCGGCTGGAC
TTTTGGCGCGGGTGCGGCCCTTCAAATACCTTTCGCTATGCAAATGGCTTACAGATTCAATGGGATTGGT
GTCACGCAAAATGTATTGTATGAAAATCAGAAGCTGATCGCTAATCAATTTAACAGCGCGATTGGCAAGA
TCCAAAATTCACTGTCAAGCACAGCGTCCGCCCTCGGCAAACTCCAAGATGTTGTGAATCAAAACGCCCA
GGCCCTGAATACCCTCGTGAAGCAACTGAGTTCTAACTTCGGCGCAATCTCCAGCGTCCTCAACGACATA
TTGTCCAGACTTGATAAGGTGGAAGCCGAGGTGCAAATTGATCGGCTCATCACAGGCAGGCTCCAGTCAC
TCCAAACTTATGTGACACAACAGTTGATCCGGGCTGCTGAGATACGAGCAAGCGCCAACCTGGCCGCCAC
TAAAATGTCAGAGTGCGTGCTCGGGCAGTCCAAACGGGTTGACTTTTGTGGCAAGGGCTATCACTTGATG
TCCTTCCCCCAATCCGCCCCACATGGAGTGGTCTTTCTCCACGTCACTTATGTCCCTGCTCAAGAGAAGA
ACTTTACGACAGCTCCAGCAATCTGTCACGATGGCAAAGCGCACTTTCCCAGGGAAGGCGTTTTCGTCAG
TAATGGCACGCATTGGTTTGTGACCCAAAGGAATTTCTATGAACCCCAAATCATAACCACTGACAATACA
TTTGTCTCAGGCAACTGTGATGTGGTCATTGGGATCGTGAACAACACGGTATATGATCCCCTGCAACCCG
AGTTGGATAGCTTCAAAGAGGAATTGGATAAATACTTTAAGAATCATACTTCACCCGATGTTGATCTCGG
GGACATATCAGGAATAAATGCAAGTGTCGTCAACATTCAGAAAGAGATTGATCGCCTTAATGAGGTCGCC
AAGAACTTGAATGAATCTTTGATCGACTTGCAAGAACTGGGCAAATACGAACAATATATTAAATGGCCCT
GGTACATTTGGTTGGGCTTTATCGCCGGACTTATAGCTATCGTTATGGTCACAATTATGTTGTGCTGTAT
GACTAGCTGTTGTTCCTGCTTGAAAGGATGTTGCAGTTGCGGATCTTGTTGTAAATAAAGGATCCTCTAG
AAGTTGTCTCCTCCTGCACTGACTGACTGATACAATCGATTTCTGGATCCGCAGGCCTAATCAACCTCTG
GATTACAAAATTTGTGAAAGATTGACTGGTATTCTTAACTATGTTGCTCCTTTTACGCTATGTGGATACG
CTGCTTTAATGCCTTTGTATCATGCTATTGCTTCCCGTATGGCTTTCATTTTCTCCTCCTTGTATAAATC
CTGGTTGCTGTCTCTTTATGAGGAGTTGTGGCCCGTTGTCAGGCAACGTGGCGTGGTGTGCACTGTGTTT
GCTGACGCAACCCCCACTGGTTGGGGCATTGCCACCACCTGTCAGCTCCTTTCCGGGACTTTCGCTTTCC
CCCTCCCTATTGCCACGGCGGAACTCATCGCCGCCTGCCTTGCCCGCTGCTGGACAGGGGCTCGGCTGTT
GGGCACTGACAATTCCGTGGTGTTGTCGGGGAAGCTGACGTCCTTTCCATGGCTGCTCGCCTGTGTTGCC
ACCTGGATTCTGCGCGGGACGTCCTTCTGCTACGTCCCTTCGGCCCTCAATCCAGCGGACCTTCCTTCCC
GCGGCCTGCTGCCGGCTCTGCGGCCTCTTCCGCGTCTTCGCCTTCGCCCTCAGACGAGTCGGATCTCCCT
TTGGGCCGCCTCCCCGCCTGTCTAGCTTGACTGACTGAGATACAGCGTACCTTCAGCTCACAGACATGAT
AAGATACATTGATGAGTTTGGACAAACCACAACTAGAATGCAGTGAAAAAAATGCTTTATTTGTGAAATT
TGTGATGCTATTGCTTTATTTGTAACCATTATAAGCTGCAATAAACAAGTTAACAACAACAATTGCATTC
ATTTTATGTTTCAGGTTCAGGGGGAGGTGTGGGAGGTTTTTTAAAGCAAGTAAAACCTCTACAAATGTGG
TATTGGCCCATCTCTATCGGTATCGTAGCATAACCCCTTGGGGCCTCTAAACGGGTCTTGAGGGGTTTTT
TGTGCCCCTCGGGCCGGATTGCTATCTACCGGCATTGGCGCAGAAAAAAATGCCTGATGCGACGCTGCGC
GTCTTATACTCCCACATATGCCAGATTCAGCAACGGATACGGCTTCCCCAACTTGCCCACTTCCATACGT
GTCCTCCTTACCAGAAATTTATCCTTAAGGTCGTCAGCTATCCTGCAGGCGATCTCTCGATTTCGATCAA
GACATTCCTTTAATGGTCTTTTCTGGACACCACTAGGGGTCAGAAGTAGTTCATCAAACTTTCTTCCCTC
CCTAATCTCATTGGTTACCTTGGGCTATCGAAACTTAATTAAGCGATCTGCATCTCAATTAGTCAGCAAC
CATAGTCCCGCCCCTAACTCCGCCCATCCCGCCCCTAACTCCGCCCAGTTCCGCCCATTCTCCGCCCCAT
CGCTGACTAATTTTTTTTATTTATGCAGAGGCCGAGGCCGCCTCGGCCTCTGAGCTATTCCAGAAGTAGT
GAGGAGGCTTTTTTGGAGGCCTAGGCTTTTGCAAAGGAGGTAGCCAACATGATTGAACAAGATGGATTGC
ACGCAGGTTCTCCCGCCGCTTGGGTGGAGAGGCTATTCGGCTATGACTGGGCACAACAGACAATCGGCTG
CTCTGATGCCGCCGTGTTCCGGCTGTCAGCGCAGGGGCGCCCGGTTCTTTTTGTCAAGACCGACCTGTCC
GGTGCCCTGAATGAACTCCAGGACGAGGCAGCGCGGCTATCGTGGCTGGCCACGACGGGCGTTCCTTGCG
CAGCTGTGCTCGACGTTGTCACTGAAGCGGGAAGGGACTGGCTGCTATTGGGCGAAGTGCCGGGGCAGGA
TCTCCTGTCATCTCACCTTGCTCCTGCCGAGAAAGTATCCATCATGGCTGATGCAATGCGGCGGCTGCAT
ACGCTTGATCCGGCTACCTGCCCATTCGACCACCAAGCGAAACATCGCATCGAGCGAGCACGTACTCGGA
TGGAAGCCGGTCTTGTCGATCAGGATGATCTGGACGAAGAGCATCAGGGGCTCGCGCCAGCCGAACTGTT
CGCCAGGCTCAAGGCGCGGATGCCCGACGGCGAGGATCTCGTCGTGACCCACGGCGATGCCTGCTTGCCG
AATATCATGGTGGAAAATGGCCGCTTTTCTGGATTCATCGACTGTGGCCGGCTGGGTGTGGCGGACCGCT
ATCAGGACATAGCGTTGGCTACCCGTGATATTGCTGAAGAGCTTGGCGGCGAATGGGCTGACCGCTTCCT
CGTGCTTTACGGTATCGCCGCTCCCGATTCGCAGCGCATCGCCTTCTATCGCCTTCTTGACGAGTTCTTC
TAGTATGTAAGCCCTGTGCCTTCTAGTTGCCAGCCATCTGTTGTTTGCCCCTCCCCCGTGCCTTCCTTGA
CCCTGGAAGGTGCCACTCCCACTGTCCTTTCCTAATAAAATGAGGAAATTGCATCGCATTGTCTGAGTAG
GTGTCATTCTATTCTGGGGGGTGGGGTGGGGCAGGACAGCAAGGGGGAGGATTGGGAAGACAATAGCAGG
CATGCTGGGGATGCGGTGGGCTCTATGGTTAATTAACCAGTCAAGTCAGCTACTTGGCGAGATCGACTTG
TCTGGGTTTCGACTACGCTCAGAATTGCGTCAGTCAAGTTCGATCTGGTCCTTGCTATTGCACCCGTTCT
CCGATTACGAGTTTCATTTAAATCATGTGAGCAAAAGGCCAGCAAAAGGCCAGGAACCGTAAAAAGGCCG
CGTTGCTGGCGTTTTTCCATAGGCTCCGCCCCCCTGACGAGCATCACAAAAATCGACGCTCAAGTCAGAG
GTGGCGAAACCCGACAGGACTATAAAGATACCAGGCGTTTCCCCCTGGAAGCTCCCTCGTGCGCTCTCCT
GTTCCGACCCTGCCGCTTACCGGATACCTGTCCGCCTTTCTCCCTTCGGGAAGCGTGGCGCTTTCTCATA
GCTCACGCTGTAGGTATCTCAGTTCGGTGTAGGTCGTTCGCTCCAAGCTGGGCTGTGTGCACGAACCCCC
CGTTCAGCCCGACCGCTGCGCCTTATCCGGTAACTATCGTCTTGAGTCCAACCCGGTAAGACACGACTTA
TCGCCACTGGCAGCAGCCACTGGTAACAGGATTAGCAGAGCGAGGTATGTAGGCGGTGCTACAGAGTTCT
TGAAGTGGTGGCCTAACTACGGCTACACTAGAAGAACAGTATTTGGTATCTGCGCTCTGCTGAAGCCAGT
TACCTTCGGAAAAAGAGTTGGTAGCTCTTGATCCGGCAAACAAACCACCGCTGGTAGCGGTGGTTTTTTT
GTTTGCAAGCAGCAGATTACGCGCAGAAAAAAAGGATCTCAAGAAGATCCTTTGATCTTTTCTACGGGGT
CTGACGCTCAGTGGAACGAAAACTCACGTTAAGGGATTTTGGTCATGAGATTATCAAAAAGGATCTTCAC
CTAGATCCTTTTAAATTAAAAATGAAGTTTTAAATCAATCTAAAGTATATATGAGTAAACTTGGTCTGAC
AGTTACCAATGCTTAATCAGTGAGGCACCTATCTCAGCGATCTGTCTATTTCGTTCATCCATAGTTGCAT
TTAAATTTCCGAACTCTCCAAGGCCCTCGTCGGAAAATCTTCAAACCTTTCGTCCGATCCATCTTGCAGG
CTACCTCTCGAACGAACTATCGCAAGTCTCTTGGCCGGCCTTGCGCCTTGGCTATTGCTTGGCAGCGCCT
ATCGCCAGGTATTACTCCAATCCCGAATATCCGAGATCGGGATCACCCGAGAGAAGTTCAACCTACATCC
TCAATCCCGATCTATCCGAGATCCGAGGAATATCGAAATCGGGGCGCGCCTGGTGTACCGAGAACGATCC
TCTCAGTGCGAGTCTCGACGATCCATATCGTTGCTTGGCAGTCAGCCAGTCGGAATCCAGCTTGGGACCC
AGGAAGTCCAATCGTCAGATATTGTACTCAAGCCTGGTCACGGCAGCGTACCGATCTGTTTAAACCTAGA
TATTGATAGTCTGATCGGTCAACGTATAATCGAGTCCTAGCTTTTGCAAACATCTATCAAGAGACAGGAT
CAGCAGGAGGCTTTCGCATGAGTATTCAACATTTCCGTGTCGCCCTTATTCCCTTTTTTGCGGCATTTTG
CCTTCCTGTTTTTGCTCACCCAGAAACGCTGGTGAAAGTAAAAGATGCTGAAGATCAGTTGGGTGCGCGA
GTGGGTTACATCGAACTGGATCTCAACAGCGGTAAGATCCTTGAGAGTTTTCGCCCCGAAGAACGCTTTC
CAATGATGAGCACTTTTAAAGTTCTGCTATGTGGCGCGGTATTATCCCGTATTGACGCCGGGCAAGAGCA
ACTCGGTCGCCGCATACACTATTCTCAGAATGACTTGGTTGAGTATTCACCAGTCACAGAAAAGCATCTT
ACGGATGGCATGACAGTAAGAGAATTATGCAGTGCTGCCATAACCATGAGTGATAACACTGCGGCCAACT
TACTTCTGACAACGATTGGAGGACCGAAGGAGCTAACCGCTTTTTTGCACAACATGGGGGATCATGTAAC
TCGCCTTGATCGTTGGGAACCGGAGCTGAATGAAGCCATACCAAACGACGAGCGTGACACCACGATGCCT
GTAGCAATGGCAACAACCTTGCGTAAACTATTAACTGGCGAACTACTTACTCTAGCTTCCCGGCAACAGT
TGATAGACTGGATGGAGGCGGATAAAGTTGCAGGACCACTTCTGCGCTCGGCCCTTCCGGCTGGCTGGTT
TATTGCTGATAAATCTGGAGCCGGTGAGCGTGGGTCTCGCGGTATCATTGCAGCACTGGGGCCAGATGGT
AAGCCCTCCCGTATCGTAGTTATCTACACGACGGGGAGTCAGGCAACTATGGATGAACGAAATAGACAGA
TCGCTGAGATAGGTGCCTCACTGATTAAGCATTGGTAACCGATTCTAGGTGCATTGGCGCAGAAAAAAAT
GCCTGATGCGACGCTGCGCGTCTTATACTCCCACATATGCCAGATTCAGCAACGGATACGGCTTCCCCAA
CTTGCCCACTTCCATACGTGTCCTCCTTACCAGAAATTTATCCTTAAGATCCCGAATCGTTTAAACTCGA
CTCTGGCTCTATCGAATCTCCGTCGTTTCGAGCTTACGCGAACAGCCGTGGCGCTCATTTGCTCGTCGGG
CATCGAATCTCGTCAGCTATCGTCAGCTTACCTTTTTGGCAGCGATCGCGGCTCCCGACATCTTGGACCA
TTAGCTCCACAGGTATCTTCTTCCCTCTAGTGGTCATAACAGCAGCTTCAGCTACCTCTCAATTCAAAAA
ACCCCTCAAGACCCGTTTAGAGGCCCCAAGGGGTTATGCTATCAATCGTTGCGTTACACACACAAAAAAC
CAACACACATCCATCTTCGATGGATAGCGATTTTATTATCTAACTGCTGATCGAGTGTAGCCAGATCTAG
TAATCAATTACGGGGTCATTAGTTCATAGCCCATATATGGAGTTCCGCGTTACATAACTTACGGTAAATG
GCCCGCCTGGCTGACCGCCCAACGACCCCCGCCCATTGACGTCAATAATGACGTATGTTCCCATAGTAAC
GCCAATAGGGACTTTCCATTGACGTCAATGGGTGGAGTATTTACGGTAAACTGCCCACTTGGCAGTACAT
CAAGTGTATCATATGCCAAGTACGCCCCCTATTGACGTCAATGACGGTAAATGGCCCGCCTGGCATTATG
CCCAGTACATGACCTTATGGGACTTTCCTACTTGGCAGTACATCTACGTATTAGTCATCGCTATTACCAT
GCTGATGCGGTTTTGGCAGTACATCAATGGGCGTGGATAGCGGTTTGACTCACGGGGATTTCCAAGTCTC
CACCCCATTGACGTCAATGGGAGTTTGTTTTGGCACCAAAATCAACGGGACTTTCCAAAATGTCGTAACA
ACTCCGCCCCATTGACGCAAATGGGCGGTAGGCGTGTACGGTGGGAGGTCTATATAAGCAGAGCTGGTTT
AGTGAACCGTCAGATCGCCTGGAGACGCCATCCACGCTGTTTTGACCTCCATAGAAGACACCGGGACCGA
TCCAGCCTCCCCTCGAAGCTTACATGTGGTACCGAGCTCGGATCCTGAGAACTTCAGGGTGAGTCTATGG
GACCCTTGATGTTTTCTTTCCCCTTCTTTTCTATGGTTAAGTTCATGTCATAGGAAGGGGAGAAGTAACA
GGGTACACATATTGACCAAATCAGGGTAATTTTGCATTTGTAATTTTAAAAAATGCTTTCTTCTTTTAAT
ATACTTTTTTGTTTATCTTATTTCTAATACTTTCCCTAATCTCTTTCTTTCAGGGCAATAATGATACAAT
GTATCATGCCTCTTTGCACCATTCTAAAGAATAACAGTGATAATTTCTGGGTTAAGGCAATAGCAATATT
TCTGCATATAAATATTTCTGCATATAAATTGTAACTGATGTAAGAGGTTTCATATTGCTAATAGCAGCTA
CAATCCAGCTACCATTCTGCTTTTATTTTATGGTTGGGATAAGGCTGGATTATTCTGAGTCCAAGCTAGG
CCCTTTTGCTAATCATGTTCATACCTCTTATCTTCCTCCCACAGCTCCTGGGCAACGTGCTGGTCTGTGT
GCTGGCCCATCACTTTGGCAAAGGCGGCCGCC
Features (pLannotate 1.2.2; 21 found; start..end, strand, type, name):
      1..3765    +  CDS            S: SPIKE_SARS2 - Experimental evidence at protein level: Swiss-Prot protein existence level 1. [Spike glycoprotein]: May down-regulate host tetherin (BST2) by lysosomal degradation, thereby counteracting its antiviral activity. From Severe acute respiratory syndrome coronavirus 2 (2019-nCoV) (SARS-CoV-2).
   3839..4427    +  misc_feature   WPRE: woodchuck hepatitis virus posttranscriptional regulatory element
   4480..4601    -  polyA_signal   SV40 poly(A) signal: SV40 polyadenylation signal
   4624..4693    -  CDS            large T antigen (fragment): large T antigen from SV40 (simian virus 40)
   4716..4762    +  terminator     T7 terminator: transcription terminator for bacteriophage T7 RNA polymerase
   4792..4928    +  terminator     rrnG terminator: transcription terminator from the E. coli ribosomal RNA rrnG operon (Albrechtsen et al., 1991)
   4973..5044    +  misc_feature   3' β-globin insulator: insulator downstream of the human β-globin locus (Farrell et al., 2002)
   5089..5285    +  promoter       SV40 promoter: SV40 early promoter
   5299..6090    +  CDS            neo: KKA2_KLEPN - Also known as kan, nptII. Experimental evidence at protein level: Swiss-Prot protein existence level 1. Resistance to kanamycin, neomycin, paromomycin, ribostamycin, butirosin and gentamicin B. From Klebsiella pneumoniae.
   6104..6328    +  polyA_signal   bGH poly(A) signal: bovine growth hormone polyadenylation signal
   6524..7112    -  rep_origin     ori: high-copy-number ColE1/pMB1/pBR322/pUC origin of replication
   7284..7348    -  CDS            bla(M) (fragment): β-lactamase lacking the signal sequence; bla(M); allows cytosolic expression of β-lactamase
   7858..8718    +  CDS            AmpR: β-lactamase; bla; confers resistance to ampicillin, carbenicillin, and related antibiotics
   8731..8867    +  terminator     rrnG terminator: transcription terminator from the E. coli ribosomal RNA rrnG operon (Albrechtsen et al., 1991)
   9019..9090    +  misc_feature   5' β-globin insulator: insulator upstream of the human β-globin locus (Farrell et al., 2002)
   9095..9141    -  terminator     T7 terminator: transcription terminator for bacteriophage T7 RNA polymerase
   9159..9207    -  polyA_signal   poly(A) signal: synthetic polyadenylation signal
   9288..9591    +  enhancer       CMV enhancer: human cytomegalovirus immediate early enhancer
   9664..9681    -  promoter       CMV promoter (fragment): human cytomegalovirus (CMV) immediate early promoter
   9744..9795    +  promoter       CMVd2 promoter: truncated human cytomegalovirus (CMV) immediate early promoter that yields moderately reduced expression relative to the full-length promoter
   9929..10404   +  intron         β-globin intron: internally truncated intron from human β-globin
