[The description below was written by a language model from this plasmid's Addgene catalogue record and pLannotate feature annotations shown in this document.]
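Description:
pTwist-SARS-CoV-2 Spike-deltaC18 D936N (AAT) is a mammalian expression plasmid built on the Twist pTwist-CMV-BetaGlobin-WPRE-Neo backbone. It encodes the SARS-CoV-2 spike glycoprotein carrying the D936N substitution; the "(AAT)" in the name presumably denotes the codon used for the asparagine. The name also indicates a deletion of the C-terminal 18 residues of the cytoplasmic tail, a truncation commonly used to improve spike incorporation into pseudotyped particles. This fits the annotated spike coding region of about 3.77 kb, slightly shorter than full length. In bacteria the plasmid replicates from a high-copy ColE1/pUC-type origin and is selected with ampicillin through the AmpR β-lactamase gene.

The catalogue lists the promoter as CAG. The feature table, however, shows a CMV enhancer with CMV immediate-early promoter elements followed by a truncated human β-globin intron, in line with the backbone name, so the two sources differ on this point. The intron precedes the spike open reading frame. Downstream lie a WPRE, which enhances transcript stability and expression, and an SV40 polyadenylation signal that is annotated on the reverse strand. A separate SV40 early promoter–neo–bGH poly(A) cassette allows G418 selection in mammalian cells. β-globin insulator fragments, together with T7 and rrnG terminators and a synthetic poly(A) signal upstream of the enhancer, flank the units to limit read-through transcription.

The stated purpose is production of spike-pseudotyped virus. The plasmid belongs to a study of how evolving SARS-CoV-2 spike mutations affect escape from mRNA vaccine-induced antibody responses, so it would serve as the envelope plasmid in neutralization assays testing this single mutation.
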