Addgene plasmid #212405: pTwist-SARS-CoV-2 Spike-deltaC18 D936N (AAT)
Purpose: Encodes SARS-CoV-2 spike D936N for pseudovirus production
Depositing lab: Alejandro Balazs. Depositing organization: Massachusetts General Hospital. Publication: Ongoing evolution of SARS-CoV-2 drives escape from mRNA vaccine-induced humoral immunity. Roederer AL, Cao Y, Denis KS, Sheehan ML, Li CJ, Lam EC, Gregory DJ, Poznansky MC, Iafrate AJ, Canaday DH, Gravenstein S, Garcia-Beltran WF, Balazs AB. medRxiv [Preprint]. 2024 Mar 7:2024.03.05.24303815. doi: 10.1101/2024.03.05.24303815. PubMed 38496628.
Backbone
  Vector backbone: pTwist-CMV-BetaGlobin-WPRE-Neo
  Backbone manufacturer: Twist
  Vector type: Mammalian Expression
Growth in bacteria
  Bacterial resistance: Ampicillin, 100 μg/mL
  Growth temperature: 37°C
  Growth strain: DH5alpha
  Copy number: High Copy
Gene/Insert
  Gene/Insert name: SARS-CoV-2 Spike D936N
  Species: Severe acute respiratory syndrome coronavirus 2
  Mutation: D936N
  Entrez Gene: S (a.k.a. GU280_gp02, spike glycoprotein)
  Promoter: CAG
  Cloning method: Ligation Independent Cloning
Terms and licenses: Academic/Nonprofit Terms; Industry Terms: Not Available to Industry
Depositor comments: Please visit https://www.medrxiv.org/content/10.1101/2024.03.05.24303815v1 for medRxiv preprint.
How to cite: pTwist-SARS-CoV-2 Spike-deltaC18 D936N (AAT) was a gift from Alejandro Balazs (Addgene plasmid # 212405 ; http://n2t.net/addgene:212405 ; RRID:Addgene_212405)
